Addgene plasmid #169892: pLentiCRISPR V2 sgACO1_2
Purpose: Disrput ACO1
Depositing lab: Richard Possemato. Depositing organization: NYU Grossman School of Medicine. Publication: Iron-sulfur cluster deficiency can be sensed by IRP2 and regulates iron homeostasis and sensitivity to ferroptosis independent of IRP1 and FBXL5. Terzi EM, Sviderskiy VO, Alvarez SW, Whiten GC, Possemato R. Sci Adv. 2021 May 26;7(22). pii: 7/22/eabg4302. doi: 10.1126/sciadv.abg4302. Print 2021 May. PubMed 34039609.
Backbone
  Vector backbone: pLENTICRISPR V2
  Backbone manufacturer: Broad Institute
  Backbone size w/o insert (bp): 11590
  Total vector size (bp): 11590
  Vector type: Mammalian Expression, Lentiviral, CRISPR
  Selectable markers: Puromycin
Growth in bacteria
  Bacterial resistance: Ampicillin, 100 μg/mL
  Growth temperature: 37°C
  Growth strain: NEB Stable
  Copy number: High Copy
Gene/Insert
  Gene/Insert name: sgRNA targeting ACO1
  Species: Synthetic
  Insert size (bp): 21
Terms and licenses: Academic/Nonprofit Terms; Industry Terms: Not Available to Industry
Depositor comments: Target: CCACTACCCCAACCTGGCGG
How to cite: pLentiCRISPR V2 sgACO1_2 was a gift from Richard Possemato (Addgene plasmid # 169892 ; http://n2t.net/addgene:169892 ; RRID:Addgene_169892)
