[The description below was written by a language model from this plasmid's Addgene catalogue record and pLannotate feature annotations shown in this document.]
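Description:
pLentiCRISPR V2 sgACO1_2 is a single-vector lentiviral CRISPR construct built on the lentiCRISPR v2 backbone and designed to disrupt ACO1 in mammalian cells. It is propagated in E. coli through a high-copy ColE1/pUC-type origin with ampicillin resistance (AmpR). An f1 origin is also present. The viral portion is a self-inactivating HIV-1 transfer cassette. A CMV enhancer/promoter drives a truncated 5' LTR, followed by the Ψ packaging signal, a gag fragment, the RRE for Rev-dependent export of the genomic RNA, and the cPPT/CTS. It ends with a WPRE and a ΔU3 3' LTR, with a bGH polyadenylation signal downstream.

Two expression units lie between the LTRs. A human U6 RNA polymerase III promoter transcribes the roughly 20-nt ACO1-targeting spacer fused to the Streptococcus pyogenes guide RNA scaffold. An EF-1α core promoter drives S. pyogenes Cas9, followed by a puromycin N-acetyltransferase coding sequence. The table does not annotate the linker that couples Cas9 to the puromycin marker. Transduced cells therefore receive the nuclease, the guide and a puromycin selection marker from one integrated provirus. Outside the LTRs, the backbone carries an SV40/EM7-driven bleomycin/Zeocin resistance cassette, which is not packaged into virus.

The catalogue lists a total size of 11,590 bp, whereas the annotated full sequence is 13,013 nt, and the record does not explain the difference. The name suggests this is one of several ACO1 guides. The associated work concerns iron–sulfur cluster sensing, iron homeostasis and ferroptosis sensitivity, which is consistent with use of the plasmid to generate ACO1 (IRP1) knockout cell lines.
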