Features (pLannotate 1.2.2; 33 found; start..end, strand, type, name):
    542..1402    -  CDS            AmpR: β-lactamase; bla; confers resistance to ampicillin, carbenicillin, and related antibiotics
   1403..1507    -  promoter       AmpR promoter: bla
   1566..1618    -  misc_feature   bom (fragment): basis of mobility region from pBR322
   1773..2152    +  enhancer       CMV enhancer: human cytomegalovirus immediate early enhancer
   2153..2352    +  promoter       CMV promoter: human cytomegalovirus (CMV) immediate early promoter
   2370..2550    +  LTR            5' LTR (truncated): truncated 5' long terminal repeat (LTR) from HIV-1
   2597..2722    +  misc_feature   HIV-1 Ψ: packaging signal of human immunodeficiency virus type 1
   2706..3069    +  CDS            HIV-1 gag (fragment): gag protein from human immunodeficiency virus 1; gag
   3215..3448    +  misc_feature   RRE: The Rev response element (RRE) of HIV-1 allows for Rev-dependent mRNA export from the nucleus to the cytoplasm.
   3825..3925    +  CDS            Rev (fragment): human immunodeficiency virus 1 (HIV-1) Rev protein; rev; enhances nuclear export of unspliced and incompletely spliced viral mRNAs
   3975..4092    +  misc_feature   cPPT/CTS: central polypurine tract and central termination sequence of HIV-1
   4143..4383    +  promoter       U6 promoter: RNA polymerase III promoter for human U6 snRNA
   4413..4488    +  misc_RNA       gRNA scaffold: guide RNA scaffold for the Streptococcus pyogenes CRISPR/Cas9 system
   4506..4524    +  CDS            small t antigen (fragment): SV40 (simian virus 40) small t antigen
   4550..4761    +  promoter       EF-1α core promoter: core promoter for human elongation factor EF-1α
   4786..8889    +  CDS            Cas9: Cas9 (Csn1) endonuclease from the Streptococcus pyogenes Type II CRISPR/Cas system generates RNA-guided double strand breaks in DNA
   9027..9624    +  CDS            PuroR (fragment): puromycin N-acetyltransferase; pac from Streptomyces; confers resistance to puromycin
   9640..10228   +  misc_feature   WPRE: woodchuck hepatitis virus posttranscriptional regulatory element
  10279..10298   +  misc_feature   cPPT/CTS (fragment): central polypurine tract and central termination sequence of HIV-1
  10300..10533   +  LTR            3' LTR (ΔU3): self-inactivating 3' long terminal repeat (LTR) from HIV-1
  10565..10789   +  polyA_signal   bGH poly(A) signal: bovine growth hormone polyadenylation signal
  10793..10814   +  promoter       SV40 promoter (fragment): SV40 enhancer and early promoter
  10835..11263   +  rep_origin     f1 ori (sequence partly withheld): f1 bacteriophage origin of replication; arrow indicates direction of (+) strand synthesis
  11277..11606   +  promoter       SV40 promoter: SV40 enhancer and early promoter
  11654..11701   +  promoter       EM7 promoter: synthetic bacterial promoter&nbsp
  11720..12094   +  CDS            BleoR: antibiotic-binding protein; Sh ble from Streptoalloteichus hindustanus; confers resistance to bleomycin, phleomycin, and Zeocin™
  12104..12229   +  CDS            ble (fragment): BLE_KLEPN - Experimental evidence at protein level: Swiss-Prot protein existence level 1. Binding protein with a strong affinity to the bleomycin family of antibiotics. Binds to CL990; an antimitotic-antibiotic compound. From Klebsiella pneumoniae.
  12224..12345   +  polyA_signal   SV40 poly(A) signal: SV40 polyadenylation signal
  12416..12438   -  protein_bind   lac operator (fragment): The lac repressor binds to the lac operator to inhibit transcription in E. coli. This inhibition can be relieved by adding lactose or isopropyl-β-D-thiogalactopyranoside (IPTG). lac repressor encoded by lacI
  12442..12472   -  promoter       lac promoter: promoter for the E. coli lac operon
  12487..12508   -  protein_bind   CAP binding site: CAP binding activates transcription in the presence of cAMP. E. coli catabolite activator protein
  12521..12613   -  CDS            lacI (fragment): lac repressor; lacI; The lac repressor binds to the lac operator to inhibit transcription in E. coli. This inhibition can be relieved by adding lactose or isopropyl-β-D-thiogalactopyranoside (IPTG).
  12796..371     -  rep_origin     ori (across the origin): high-copy-number ColE1/pMB1/pBR322/pUC origin of replication
>Addgene plasmid #169892 | pLentiCRISPR V2 sgACO1_2 | addgene full sequence | sequence record 332994 | Addgene NGS Result
GTTCGGTGTAGGTCGTTCGCTCCAAGCTGGGCTGTGTGCACGAACCCCCCGTTCAGCCCGACCGCTGCGC
CTTATCCGGTAACTATCGTCTTGAGTCCAACCCGGTAAGACACGACTTATCGCCACTGGCAGCAGCCACT
GGTAACAGGATTAGCAGAGCGAGGTATGTAGGCGGTGCTACAGAGTTCTTGAAGTGGTGGCCTAACTACG
GCTACACTAGAAGAACAGTATTTGGTATCTGCGCTCTGCTGAAGCCAGTTACCTTCGGAAAAAGAGTTGG
TAGCTCTTGATCCGGCAAACAAACCACCGCTGGTAGCGGTGGTTTTTTTGTTTGCAAGCAGCAGATTACG
CGCAGAAAAAAAGGATCTCAAGAAGATCCTTTGATCTTTTCTACGGGGTCTGACGCTCAGTGGAACGAAA
ACTCACGTTAAGGGATTTTGGTCATGAGATTATCAAAAAGGATCTTCACCTAGATCCTTTTAAATTAAAA
ATGAAGTTTTAAATCAATCTAAAGTATATATGAGTAAACTTGGTCTGACAGTTACCAATGCTTAATCAGT
GAGGCACCTATCTCAGCGATCTGTCTATTTCGTTCATCCATAGTTGCCTGACTCCCCGTCGTGTAGATAA
CTACGATACGGGAGGGCTTACCATCTGGCCCCAGTGCTGCAATGATACCGCGAGACCCACGCTCACCGGC
TCCAGATTTATCAGCAATAAACCAGCCAGCCGGAAGGGCCGAGCGCAGAAGTGGTCCTGCAACTTTATCC
GCCTCCATCCAGTCTATTAATTGTTGCCGGGAAGCTAGAGTAAGTAGTTCGCCAGTTAATAGTTTGCGCA
ACGTTGTTGCCATTGCTACAGGCATCGTGGTGTCACGCTCGTCGTTTGGTATGGCTTCATTCAGCTCCGG
TTCCCAACGATCAAGGCGAGTTACATGATCCCCCATGTTGTGCAAAAAAGCGGTTAGCTCCTTCGGTCCT
CCGATCGTTGTCAGAAGTAAGTTGGCCGCAGTGTTATCACTCATGGTTATGGCAGCACTGCATAATTCTC
TTACTGTCATGCCATCCGTAAGATGCTTTTCTGTGACTGGTGAGTACTCAACCAAGTCATTCTGAGAATA
GTGTATGCGGCGACCGAGTTGCTCTTGCCCGGCGTCAATACGGGATAATACCGCGCCACATAGCAGAACT
TTAAAAGTGCTCATCATTGGAAAACGTTCTTCGGGGCGAAAACTCTCAAGGATCTTACCGCTGTTGAGAT
CCAGTTCGATGTAACCCACTCGTGCACCCAACTGATCTTCAGCATCTTTTACTTTCACCAGCGTTTCTGG
GTGAGCAAAAACAGGAAGGCAAAATGCCGCAAAAAAGGGAATAAGGGCGACACGGAAATGTTGAATACTC
ATACTCTTCCTTTTTCAATATTATTGAAGCATTTATCAGGGTTATTGTCTCATGAGCGGATACATATTTG
AATGTATTTAGAAAAATAAACAAATAGGGGTTCCGCGCACATTTCCCCGAAAAGTGCCACCTGACGTCGA
CGGATCGGGAGATCTCCCGATCCCCTATGGTGCACTCTCAGTACAATCTGCTCTGATGCCGCATAGTTAA
GCCAGTATCTGCTCCCTGCTTGTGTGTTGGAGGTCGCTGAGTAGTGCGCGAGCAAAATTTAAGCTACAAC
AAGGCAAGGCTTGACCGACAATTGCATGAAGAATCTGCTTAGGGTTAGGCGTTTTGCGCTGCTTCGCGAT
GTACGGGCCAGATATACGCGTTGACATTGATTATTGACTAGTTATTAATAGTAATCAATTACGGGGTCAT
TAGTTCATAGCCCATATATGGAGTTCCGCGTTACATAACTTACGGTAAATGGCCCGCCTGGCTGACCGCC
CAACGACCCCCGCCCATTGACGTCAATAATGACGTATGTTCCCATAGTAACGCCAATAGGGACTTTCCAT
TGACGTCAATGGGTGGAGTATTTACGGTAAACTGCCCACTTGGCAGTACATCAAGTGTATCATATGCCAA
GTACGCCCCCTATTGACGTCAATGACGGTAAATGGCCCGCCTGGCATTATGCCCAGTACATGACCTTATG
GGACTTTCCTACTTGGCAGTACATCTACGTATTAGTCATCGCTATTACCATGGTGATGCGGTTTTGGCAG
TACATCAATGGGCGTGGATAGCGGTTTGACTCACGGGGATTTCCAAGTCTCCACCCCATTGACGTCAATG
GGAGTTTGTTTTGGCACCAAAATCAACGGGACTTTCCAAAATGTCGTAACAACTCCGCCCCATTGACGCA
AATGGGCGGTAGGCGTGTACGGTGGGAGGTCTATATAAGCAGCGCGTTTTGCCTGTACTGGGTCTCTCTG
GTTAGACCAGATCTGAGCCTGGGAGCTCTCTGGCTAACTAGGGAACCCACTGCTTAAGCCTCAATAAAGC
TTGCCTTGAGTGCTTCAAGTAGTGTGTGCCCGTCTGTTGTGTGACTCTGGTAACTAGAGATCCCTCAGAC
CCTTTTAGTCAGTGTGGAAAATCTCTAGCAGTGGCGCCCGAACAGGGACTTGAAAGCGAAAGGGAAACCA
GAGGAGCTCTCTCGACGCAGGACTCGGCTTGCTGAAGCGCGCACGGCAAGAGGCGAGGGGCGGCGACTGG
TGAGTACGCCAAAAATTTTGACTAGCGGAGGCTAGAAGGAGAGAGATGGGTGCGAGAGCGTCAGTATTAA
GCGGGGGAGAATTAGATCGCGATGGGAAAAAATTCGGTTAAGGCCAGGGGGAAAGAAAAAATATAAATTA
AAACATATAGTATGGGCAAGCAGGGAGCTAGAACGATTCGCAGTTAATCCTGGCCTGTTAGAAACATCAG
AAGGCTGTAGACAAATACTGGGACAGCTACAACCATCCCTTCAGACAGGATCAGAAGAACTTAGATCATT
ATATAATACAGTAGCAACCCTCTATTGTGTGCATCAAAGGATAGAGATAAAAGACACCAAGGAAGCTTTA
GACAAGATAGAGGAAGAGCAAAACAAAAGTAAGACCACCGCACAGCAAGCGGCCGCTGATCTTCAGACCT
GGAGGAGGAGATATGAGGGACAATTGGAGAAGTGAATTATATAAATATAAAGTAGTAAAAATTGAACCAT
TAGGAGTAGCACCCACCAAGGCAAAGAGAAGAGTGGTGCAGAGAGAAAAAAGAGCAGTGGGAATAGGAGC
TTTGTTCCTTGGGTTCTTGGGAGCAGCAGGAAGCACTATGGGCGCAGCGTCAATGACGCTGACGGTACAG
GCCAGACAATTATTGTCTGGTATAGTGCAGCAGCAGAACAATTTGCTGAGGGCTATTGAGGCGCAACAGC
ATCTGTTGCAACTCACAGTCTGGGGCATCAAGCAGCTCCAGGCAAGAATCCTGGCTGTGGAAAGATACCT
AAAGGATCAACAGCTCCTGGGGATTTGGGGTTGCTCTGGAAAACTCATTTGCACCACTGCTGTGCCTTGG
AATGCTAGTTGGAGTAATAAATCTCTGGAACAGATTTGGAATCACACGACCTGGATGGAGTGGGACAGAG
AAATTAACAATTACACAAGCTTAATACACTCCTTAATTGAAGAATCGCAAAACCAGCAAGAAAAGAATGA
ACAAGAATTATTGGAATTAGATAAATGGGCAAGTTTGTGGAATTGGTTTAACATAACAAATTGGCTGTGG
TATATAAAATTATTCATAATGATAGTAGGAGGCTTGGTAGGTTTAAGAATAGTTTTTGCTGTACTTTCTA
TAGTGAATAGAGTTAGGCAGGGATATTCACCATTATCGTTTCAGACCCACCTCCCAACCCCGAGGGGACC
CGACAGGCCCGAAGGAATAGAAGAAGAAGGTGGAGAGAGAGACAGAGACAGATCCATTCGATTAGTGAAC
GGATCGGCACTGCGTGCGCCAATTCTGCAGACAAATGGCAGTATTCATCCACAATTTTAAAAGAAAAGGG
GGGATTGGGGGGTACAGTGCAGGGGAAAGAATAGTAGACATAATAGCAACAGACATACAAACTAAAGAAT
TACAAAAACAAATTACAAAAATTCAAAATTTTCGGGTTTATTACAGGGACAGCAGAGATCCAGTTTGGTT
AATTAAGGTACCGAGGGCCTATTTCCCATGATTCCTTCATATTTGCATATACGATACAAGGCTGTTAGAG
AGATAATTAGAATTAATTTGACTGTAAACACAAAGATATTAGTACAAAATACGTGACGTAGAAAGTAATA
ATTTCTTGGGTAGTTTGCAGTTTTAAAATTATGTTTTAAAATGGACTATCATATGCTTACCGTAACTTGA
AAGTATTTCGATTTCTTGGCTTTATATATCTTGTGGAAAGGACGAAACACCGCCACTACCCCAACCTGGC
GGGTTTTAGAGCTAGAAATAGCAAGTTAAAATAAGGCTAGTCCGTTATCAACTTGAAAAAGTGGCACCGA
GTCGGTGCTTTTTTGAATTCGCTAGCTAGGTCTTGAAAGGAGTGGGAATTGGCTCCGGTGCCCGTCAGTG
GGCAGAGCGCACATCGCCCACAGTCCCCGAGAAGTTGGGGGGAGGGGTCGGCAATTGATCCGGTGCCTAG
AGAAGGTGGCGCGGGGTAAACTGGGAAAGTGATGTCGTGTACTGGCTCCGCCTTTTTCCCGAGGGTGGGG
GAGAACCGTATATAAGTGCAGTAGTCGCCGTGAACGTTCTTTTTCGCAACGGGTTTGCCGCCAGAACACA
GGACCGGTTCTAGAGCGCTGCCACCATGGACAAGAAGTACAGCATCGGCCTGGACATCGGCACCAACTCT
GTGGGCTGGGCCGTGATCACCGACGAGTACAAGGTGCCCAGCAAGAAATTCAAGGTGCTGGGCAACACCG
ACCGGCACAGCATCAAGAAGAACCTGATCGGAGCCCTGCTGTTCGACAGCGGCGAAACAGCCGAGGCCAC
CCGGCTGAAGAGAACCGCCAGAAGAAGATACACCAGACGGAAGAACCGGATCTGCTATCTGCAAGAGATC
TTCAGCAACGAGATGGCCAAGGTGGACGACAGCTTCTTCCACAGACTGGAAGAGTCCTTCCTGGTGGAAG
AGGATAAGAAGCACGAGCGGCACCCCATCTTCGGCAACATCGTGGACGAGGTGGCCTACCACGAGAAGTA
CCCCACCATCTACCACCTGAGAAAGAAACTGGTGGACAGCACCGACAAGGCCGACCTGCGGCTGATCTAT
CTGGCCCTGGCCCACATGATCAAGTTCCGGGGCCACTTCCTGATCGAGGGCGACCTGAACCCCGACAACA
GCGACGTGGACAAGCTGTTCATCCAGCTGGTGCAGACCTACAACCAGCTGTTCGAGGAAAACCCCATCAA
CGCCAGCGGCGTGGACGCCAAGGCCATCCTGTCTGCCAGACTGAGCAAGAGCAGACGGCTGGAAAATCTG
ATCGCCCAGCTGCCCGGCGAGAAGAAGAATGGCCTGTTCGGAAACCTGATTGCCCTGAGCCTGGGCCTGA
CCCCCAACTTCAAGAGCAACTTCGACCTGGCCGAGGATGCCAAACTGCAGCTGAGCAAGGACACCTACGA
CGACGACCTGGACAACCTGCTGGCCCAGATCGGCGACCAGTACGCCGACCTGTTTCTGGCCGCCAAGAAC
CTGTCCGACGCCATCCTGCTGAGCGACATCCTGAGAGTGAACACCGAGATCACCAAGGCCCCCCTGAGCG
CCTCTATGATCAAGAGATACGACGAGCACCACCAGGACCTGACCCTGCTGAAAGCTCTCGTGCGGCAGCA
GCTGCCTGAGAAGTACAAAGAGATTTTCTTCGACCAGAGCAAGAACGGCTACGCCGGCTACATTGACGGC
GGAGCCAGCCAGGAAGAGTTCTACAAGTTCATCAAGCCCATCCTGGAAAAGATGGACGGCACCGAGGAAC
TGCTCGTGAAGCTGAACAGAGAGGACCTGCTGCGGAAGCAGCGGACCTTCGACAACGGCAGCATCCCCCA
CCAGATCCACCTGGGAGAGCTGCACGCCATTCTGCGGCGGCAGGAAGATTTTTACCCATTCCTGAAGGAC
AACCGGGAAAAGATCGAGAAGATCCTGACCTTCCGCATCCCCTACTACGTGGGCCCTCTGGCCAGGGGAA
ACAGCAGATTCGCCTGGATGACCAGAAAGAGCGAGGAAACCATCACCCCCTGGAACTTCGAGGAAGTGGT
GGACAAGGGCGCTTCCGCCCAGAGCTTCATCGAGCGGATGACCAACTTCGATAAGAACCTGCCCAACGAG
AAGGTGCTGCCCAAGCACAGCCTGCTGTACGAGTACTTCACCGTGTATAACGAGCTGACCAAAGTGAAAT
ACGTGACCGAGGGAATGAGAAAGCCCGCCTTCCTGAGCGGCGAGCAGAAAAAGGCCATCGTGGACCTGCT
GTTCAAGACCAACCGGAAAGTGACCGTGAAGCAGCTGAAAGAGGACTACTTCAAGAAAATCGAGTGCTTC
GACTCCGTGGAAATCTCCGGCGTGGAAGATCGGTTCAACGCCTCCCTGGGCACATACCACGATCTGCTGA
AAATTATCAAGGACAAGGACTTCCTGGACAATGAGGAAAACGAGGACATTCTGGAAGATATCGTGCTGAC
CCTGACACTGTTTGAGGACAGAGAGATGATCGAGGAACGGCTGAAAACCTATGCCCACCTGTTCGACGAC
AAAGTGATGAAGCAGCTGAAGCGGCGGAGATACACCGGCTGGGGCAGGCTGAGCCGGAAGCTGATCAACG
GCATCCGGGACAAGCAGTCCGGCAAGACAATCCTGGATTTCCTGAAGTCCGACGGCTTCGCCAACAGAAA
CTTCATGCAGCTGATCCACGACGACAGCCTGACCTTTAAAGAGGACATCCAGAAAGCCCAGGTGTCCGGC
CAGGGCGATAGCCTGCACGAGCACATTGCCAATCTGGCCGGCAGCCCCGCCATTAAGAAGGGCATCCTGC
AGACAGTGAAGGTGGTGGACGAGCTCGTGAAAGTGATGGGCCGGCACAAGCCCGAGAACATCGTGATCGA
AATGGCCAGAGAGAACCAGACCACCCAGAAGGGACAGAAGAACAGCCGCGAGAGAATGAAGCGGATCGAA
GAGGGCATCAAAGAGCTGGGCAGCCAGATCCTGAAAGAACACCCCGTGGAAAACACCCAGCTGCAGAACG
AGAAGCTGTACCTGTACTACCTGCAGAATGGGCGGGATATGTACGTGGACCAGGAACTGGACATCAACCG
GCTGTCCGACTACGATGTGGACCATATCGTGCCTCAGAGCTTTCTGAAGGACGACTCCATCGACAACAAG
GTGCTGACCAGAAGCGACAAGAACCGGGGCAAGAGCGACAACGTGCCCTCCGAAGAGGTCGTGAAGAAGA
TGAAGAACTACTGGCGGCAGCTGCTGAACGCCAAGCTGATTACCCAGAGAAAGTTCGACAATCTGACCAA
GGCCGAGAGAGGCGGCCTGAGCGAACTGGATAAGGCCGGCTTCATCAAGAGACAGCTGGTGGAAACCCGG
CAGATCACAAAGCACGTGGCACAGATCCTGGACTCCCGGATGAACACTAAGTACGACGAGAATGACAAGC
TGATCCGGGAAGTGAAAGTGATCACCCTGAAGTCCAAGCTGGTGTCCGATTTCCGGAAGGATTTCCAGTT
TTACAAAGTGCGCGAGATCAACAACTACCACCACGCCCACGACGCCTACCTGAACGCCGTCGTGGGAACC
GCCCTGATCAAAAAGTACCCTAAGCTGGAAAGCGAGTTCGTGTACGGCGACTACAAGGTGTACGACGTGC
GGAAGATGATCGCCAAGAGCGAGCAGGAAATCGGCAAGGCTACCGCCAAGTACTTCTTCTACAGCAACAT
CATGAACTTTTTCAAGACCGAGATTACCCTGGCCAACGGCGAGATCCGGAAGCGGCCTCTGATCGAGACA
AACGGCGAAACCGGGGAGATCGTGTGGGATAAGGGCCGGGATTTTGCCACCGTGCGGAAAGTGCTGAGCA
TGCCCCAAGTGAATATCGTGAAAAAGACCGAGGTGCAGACAGGCGGCTTCAGCAAAGAGTCTATCCTGCC
CAAGAGGAACAGCGATAAGCTGATCGCCAGAAAGAAGGACTGGGACCCTAAGAAGTACGGCGGCTTCGAC
AGCCCCACCGTGGCCTATTCTGTGCTGGTGGTGGCCAAAGTGGAAAAGGGCAAGTCCAAGAAACTGAAGA
GTGTGAAAGAGCTGCTGGGGATCACCATCATGGAAAGAAGCAGCTTCGAGAAGAATCCCATCGACTTTCT
GGAAGCCAAGGGCTACAAAGAAGTGAAAAAGGACCTGATCATCAAGCTGCCTAAGTACTCCCTGTTCGAG
CTGGAAAACGGCCGGAAGAGAATGCTGGCCTCTGCCGGCGAACTGCAGAAGGGAAACGAACTGGCCCTGC
CCTCCAAATATGTGAACTTCCTGTACCTGGCCAGCCACTATGAGAAGCTGAAGGGCTCCCCCGAGGATAA
TGAGCAGAAACAGCTGTTTGTGGAACAGCACAAGCACTACCTGGACGAGATCATCGAGCAGATCAGCGAG
TTCTCCAAGAGAGTGATCCTGGCCGACGCTAATCTGGACAAAGTGCTGTCCGCCTACAACAAGCACCGGG
ATAAGCCCATCAGAGAGCAGGCCGAGAATATCATCCACCTGTTTACCCTGACCAATCTGGGAGCCCCTGC
CGCCTTCAAGTACTTTGACACCACCATCGACCGGAAGAGGTACACCAGCACCAAAGAGGTGCTGGACGCC
ACCCTGATCCACCAGAGCATCACCGGCCTGTACGAGACACGGATCGACCTGTCTCAGCTGGGAGGCGACA
AGCGACCTGCCGCCACAAAGAAGGCTGGACAGGCTAAGAAGAAGAAAGATTACAAAGACGATGACGATAA
GGGATCCGGCGCAACAAACTTCTCTCTGCTGAAACAAGCCGGAGATGTCGAAGAGAATCCTGGACCGACC
GAGTACAAGCCCACGGTGCGCCTCGCCACCCGCGACGACGTCCCCAGGGCCGTACGCACCCTCGCCGCCG
CGTTCGCCGACTACCCCGCCACGCGCCACACCGTCGATCCGGACCGCCACATCGAGCGGGTCACCGAGCT
GCAAGAACTCTTCCTCACGCGCGTCGGGCTCGACATCGGCAAGGTGTGGGTCGCGGACGACGGCGCCGCG
GTGGCGGTCTGGACCACGCCGGAGAGCGTCGAAGCGGGGGCGGTGTTCGCCGAGATCGGCCCGCGCATGG
CCGAGTTGAGCGGTTCCCGGCTGGCCGCGCAGCAACAGATGGAAGGCCTCCTGGCGCCGCACCGGCCCAA
GGAGCCCGCGTGGTTCCTGGCCACCGTCGGAGTCTCGCCCGACCACCAGGGCAAGGGTCTGGGCAGCGCC
GTCGTGCTCCCCGGAGTGGAGGCGGCCGAGCGCGCCGGGGTGCCCGCCTTCCTGGAGACCTCCGCGCCCC
GCAACCTCCCCTTCTACGAGCGGCTCGGCTTCACCGTCACCGCCGACGTCGAGGTGCCCGAAGGACCGCG
CACCTGGTGCATGACCCGCAAGCCCGGTGCCTGAACGCGTTAAGTCGACAATCAACCTCTGGATTACAAA
ATTTGTGAAAGATTGACTGGTATTCTTAACTATGTTGCTCCTTTTACGCTATGTGGATACGCTGCTTTAA
TGCCTTTGTATCATGCTATTGCTTCCCGTATGGCTTTCATTTTCTCCTCCTTGTATAAATCCTGGTTGCT
GTCTCTTTATGAGGAGTTGTGGCCCGTTGTCAGGCAACGTGGCGTGGTGTGCACTGTGTTTGCTGACGCA
ACCCCCACTGGTTGGGGCATTGCCACCACCTGTCAGCTCCTTTCCGGGACTTTCGCTTTCCCCCTCCCTA
TTGCCACGGCGGAACTCATCGCCGCCTGCCTTGCCCGCTGCTGGACAGGGGCTCGGCTGTTGGGCACTGA
CAATTCCGTGGTGTTGTCGGGGAAATCATCGTCCTTTCCTTGGCTGCTCGCCTGTGTTGCCACCTGGATT
CTGCGCGGGACGTCCTTCTGCTACGTCCCTTCGGCCCTCAATCCAGCGGACCTTCCTTCCCGCGGCCTGC
TGCCGGCTCTGCGGCCTCTTCCGCGTCTTCGCCTTCGCCCTCAGACGAGTCGGATCTCCCTTTGGGCCGC
CTCCCCGCGTCGACTTTAAGACCAATGACTTACAAGGCAGCTGTAGATCTTAGCCACTTTTTAAAAGAAA
AGGGGGGACTGGAAGGGCTAATTCACTCCCAACGAAGACAAGATCTGCTTTTTGCTTGTACTGGGTCTCT
CTGGTTAGACCAGATCTGAGCCTGGGAGCTCTCTGGCTAACTAGGGAACCCACTGCTTAAGCCTCAATAA
AGCTTGCCTTGAGTGCTTCAAGTAGTGTGTGCCCGTCTGTTGTGTGACTCTGGTAACTAGAGATCCCTCA
GACCCTTTTAGTCAGTGTGGAAAATCTCTAGCAGGGCCCGTTTAAACCCGCTGATCAGCCTCGACTGTGC
CTTCTAGTTGCCAGCCATCTGTTGTTTGCCCCTCCCCCGTGCCTTCCTTGACCCTGGAAGGTGCCACTCC
CACTGTCCTTTCCTAATAAAATGAGGAAATTGCATCGCATTGTCTGAGTAGGTGTCATTCTATTCTGGGG
GGTGGGGTGGGGCAGGACAGCAAGGGGGAGGATTGGGAAGACAATAGCAGGCATGCTGGGGATGCGGTGG
GCTCTATGGCTTCTGAGGCGGAAAGAACCAGCTGGGGCTCTAGGGGGTATCCCC
[124 nt withheld, positions 10835-10958]
C
[91 nt withheld, positions 10960-11050]
A
[49 nt withheld, positions 11052-11100]
CCTTTGACGTTGGAGTCCACGTTCTTT
[37 nt withheld, positions 11128-11164]
ACCCTATCTCGGTCTATTCTTTTGATTTATAAGGGATTTTGCCGATTTCGGCCTATTGGTTAAAAAATGA
GCTGATTTAACAAAAATTTAACGCGAATTAATTCTGTGGAATGTGTGTCAGTTAGGGTGTGGAAAGTCCC
CAGGCTCCCCAGCAGGCAGAAGTATGCAAAGCATGCATCTCAATTAGTCAGCAACCAGGTGTGGAAAGTC
CCCAGGCTCCCCAGCAGGCAGAAGTATGCAAAGCATGCATCTCAATTAGTCAGCAACCATAGTCCCGCCC
CTAACTCCGCCCATCCCGCCCCTAACTCCGCCCAGTTCCGCCCATTCTCCGCCCCATGGCTGACTAATTT
TTTTTATTTATGCAGAGGCCGAGGCCGCCTCTGCCTCTGAGCTATTCCAGAAGTAGTGAGGAGGCTTTTT
TGGAGGCCTAGGCTTTTGCAAAAAGCTCCCGGGAGCTTGTATATCCATTTTCGGATCTGATCAGCACGTG
TTGACAATTAATCATCGGCATAGTATATCGGCATAGTATAATACGACAAGGTGAGGAACTAAACCATGGC
CAAGTTGACCAGTGCCGTTCCGGTGCTCACCGCGCGCGACGTCGCCGGAGCGGTCGAGTTCTGGACCGAC
CGGCTCGGGTTCTCCCGGGACTTCGTGGAGGACGACTTCGCCGGTGTGGTCCGGGACGACGTGACCCTGT
TCATCAGCGCGGTCCAGGACCAGGTGGTGCCGGACAACACCCTGGCCTGGGTGTGGGTGCGCGGCCTGGA
CGAGCTGTACGCCGAGTGGTCGGAGGTCGTGTCCACGAACTTCCGGGACGCCTCCGGGCCGGCCATGACC
GAGATCGGCGAGCAGCCGTGGGGGCGGGAGTTCGCCCTGCGCGACCCGGCCGGCAACTGCGTGCACTTCG
TGGCCGAGGAGCAGGACTGACACGTGCTACGAGATTTCGATTCCACCGCCGCCTTCTATGAAAGGTTGGG
CTTCGGAATCGTTTTCCGGGACGCCGGCTGGATGATCCTCCAGCGCGGGGATCTCATGCTGGAGTTCTTC
GCCCACCCCAACTTGTTTATTGCAGCTTATAATGGTTACAAATAAAGCAATAGCATCACAAATTTCACAA
ATAAAGCATTTTTTTCACTGCATTCTAGTTGTGGTTTGTCCAAACTCATCAATGTATCTTATCATGTCTG
TATACCGTCGACCTCTAGCTAGAGCTTGGCGTAATCATGGTCATAGCTGTTTCCTGTGTGAAATTGTTAT
CCGCTCACAATTCCACACAACATACGAGCCGGAAGCATAAAGTGTAAAGCCTGGGGTGCCTAATGAGTGA
GCTAACTCACATTAATTGCGTTGCGCTCACTGCCCGCTTTCCAGTCGGGAAACCTGTCGTGCCAGCTGCA
TTAATGAATCGGCCAACGCGCGGGGAGAGGCGGTTTGCGTATTGGGCGCTCTTCCGCTTCCTCGCTCACT
GACTCGCTGCGCTCGGTCGTTCGGCTGCGGCGAGCGGTATCAGCTCACTCAAAGGCGGTAATACGGTTAT
CCACAGAATCAGGGGATAACGCAGGAAAGAACATGTGAGCAAAAGGCCAGCAAAAGGCCAGGAACCGTAA
AAAGGCCGCGTTGCTGGCGTTTTTCCATAGGCTCCGCCCCCCTGACGAGCATCACAAAAATCGACGCTCA
AGTCAGAGGTGGCGAAACCCGACAGGACTATAAAGATACCAGGCGTTTCCCCCTGGAAGCTCCCTCGTGC
GCTCTCCTGTTCCGACCCTGCCGCTTACCGGATACCTGTCCGCCTTTCTCCCTTCGGGAAGCGTGGCGCT
TTCTCATAGCTCACGCTGTAGGTATCTCA
